>Addgene plasmid #99715 | pRK5 Flag-RagA(T21N) | addgene full sequence | sequence record 197067 | Addgene NGS Result
TAATGTGAGTTAGCTCACTCATTAGGCACCCCAGGCTTTACACTTTATGCTTCCGGCTCGTATGTTGTGT
GGAATTGTGAGCGGATAACAATTTCACACAGGAAACAGCTATGACATGATTACGAATTAATTCGAGCTCG
CCCGACATTGATTATTGACTAGTTATTAATAGTAATCAATTACGGGGTCATTAGTTCATAGCCCATATAT
GGAGTTCCGCGTTACATAACTTACGGTAAATGGCCCGCCTGGCTGACCGCCCAACGACCCCCGCCCATTG
ACGTCAATAATGACGTATGTTCCCATAGTAACGCCAATAGGGACTTTCCATTGACGTCAATGGGTGGAGT
ATTTACGGTAAACTGCCCACTTGGCAGTACATCAAGTGTATCATATGCCAAGTACGCCCCCTATTGACGT
CAATGACGGTAAATGGCCCGCCTGGCATTATGCCCAGTACATGACCTTATGGGACTTTCCTACTTGGCAG
TACATCTACGTATTAGTCATCGCTATTACCATGGTGATGCGGTTTTGGCAGTACATCAATGGGCGTGGAT
AGCGGTTTGACTCACGGGGATTTCCAAGTCTCCACCCCATTGACGTCAATGGGAGTTTGTTTTGGCACCA
AAATCAACGGGACTTTCCAAAATGTCGTAACAACTCCGCCCCATTGACGCAAATGGGCGGTAGGCGTGTA
CGGTGGGAGGTCTATATAAGCAGAGCTCGTTTAGTGAACCGTCAGATCGCCTGGAGACGCCATCCACGCT
GTTTTGACCTCCATAGAAGACACCGGGACCGATCCAGCCTCCGCGGCCGGGAACGGTGCATTGGAACGCG
GATTCCCCGTGCCAAGAGTGACGTAAGTACCGCCTATAGAGTCTATAGGCCCACCCCCTTGGCTTCGTTA
GAACGCGGCTACAATTAATACATAACCTTATGTATCATACACATACGATTTAGGTGACACTATAGAATAA
CATCCACTTTGCCTTTCTCTCCACAGGTGTCCACTCCCAGGTCCAACTGCACCTCGGTTCTATCGATTGA
ATTCACCATGGAAATGGACTACAAGGATGACGATGACAAGGGTGGTGGTGGTGGTGCGTCGACGATGCCA
AATACAGCCATGAAGAAAAAGGTGCTGCTGATGGGGAAGAGCGGGTCGGGGAAGAACAGCATGAGGTCGA
TAATCTTCGCCAATTACATTGCTCGCGACACCCGGCGCCTGGGGGCCACCATTGACGTGGAACACTCCCA
CGTCCGATTCCTAGGGAACCTGGTGCTGAACCTGTGGGACTGTGGCGGTCAGGACACCTTCATGGAAAAT
TACTTCACCAGCCAGCGAGACAATATCTTCCGTAACGTGGAAGTTTTGATTTACGTGTTTGACGTGGAGA
GCCGCGAACTGGAAAAGGACATGCATTATTACCAGTCGTGTCTGGAGGCCATCCTCCAGAACTCTCCTGA
CGCCAAAATCTTCTGCCTGGTGCACAAAATGGATCTGGTTCAGGAGGATCAGCGTGACCTGATTTTTAAA
GAGCGAGAGGAAGACCTGAGGCGTCTGTCTCGCCCGCTGGAGTGTGCTTGTTTTCGAACGTCCATCTGGG
ATGAGACGCTCTACAAAGCCTGGTCCAGCATCGTCTACCAGCTGATTCCCAACGTTCAGCAGCTGGAGAT
GAACCTCAGGAATTTTGCCCAAATCATTGAGGCCGATGAAGTTCTGCTGTTCGAAAGAGCTACATTCTTG
GTTATTTCCCACTACCAGTGCAAAGAGCAGCGCGACGTCCACCGGTTTGAGAAGATCAGCAACATCATCA
AACAGTTCAAGCTGAGCTGCAGTAAATTGGCCGCTTCCTTCCAGAGCATGGAAGTTAGGAATTCCAACTT
CGCTGCTTTCATCGACATCTTCACCTCAAATACGTACGTGATGGTGGTCATGTCAGATCCGTCGATCCCT
TCTGCGGCCACTCTGATCAACATTCGCAATGCCCGGAAACACTTTGAGAAGCTGGAGAGAGTGGATGGCC
CCAAGCACAGTCTCCTTATGCGTTGAGCGGCCGCTAAGTAAGTAAGGATCCCCAGCTTGGCCGCCATGGC
CCAACTTGTTTATTGCAGCTTATAATGGTTACAAATAAAGCAATAGCATCACAAATTTCACAAATAAAGC
ATTTTTTTCACTGCATTCTAGTTGTGGTTTGTCCAAACTCATCAATGTATCTTATCATGTCTGGATCGGG
AATTAATTCGGCGCAGCACCATGGCCTGAAATAACCTCTGAAAGAGGAACTTGGTTAGGTACCTTCTGAG
GCGGAAAGAACCAGCTGTGGAATGTGTGTCAGTTAGGGTGTGGAAAGTCCCCAGGCTCCCCAGCAGGCAG
AAGTATGCAAAGCATGCATCTCAATTAGTCAGCAACCAGGTGTGGAAAGTCCCCAGGCTCCCCAGCAGGC
AGAAGTATGCAAAGCATGCATCTCAATTAGTCAGCAACCATAGTCCCGCCCCTAACTCCGCCCATCCCGC
CCCTAACTCCGCCCAGTTCCGCCCATTCTCCGCCCCATGGCTGACTAATTTTTTTTATTTATGCAGAGGC
CGAGGCCGCCTCGGCCTCTGAGCTATTCCAGAAGTAGTGAGGAGGCTTTTTTGGAGGCCTAGGCTTTTGC
AAAAAGCTGTTAACAGCTTGGCACTGGCCGTCGTTTTACAACGTCGTGACTGGGAAAACCCTGGCGTTAC
CCAACTTAATCGCCTTGCAGCACATCCCCCTTTCGCCAGCTGGCGTAATAGCGAAGAGGCCCGCACCGAT
CGCCCTTCCCAACAGTTGCGCAGCCTGAATGGCGAATGGCGCCTGATGCGGTATTTTCTCCTTACGCATC
TGTGCGGTATTTCACACCGCATA
[142 nt withheld, positions 2894-3035]
C
[141 nt withheld, positions 3037-3177]
CCTTTGACGTTGGAGTCCACGTTCTTT
[37 nt withheld, positions 3205-3241]
ACCCTATCTCGGGCTATTCTTTTGATTTATAAGGGATTTTGCCGATTTCGGCCTATTGGTTAAAAAATGA
GCTGATTTAACAAAAATTTAACGCGAATTTTAACAAAATATTAACGTTTACAATTTTATGGTGCACTCTC
AGTACAATCTGCTCTGATGCCGCATAGTTAAGCCAGCCCCGACACCCGCCAACACCCGCTGACGCGCCCT
GACGGGCTTGTCTGCTCCCGGCATCCGCTTACAGACAAGCTGTGACCGTCTCCGGGAGCTGCATGTGTCA
GAGGTTTTCACCGTCATCACCGAAACGCGCGAGACGAAAGGGCCTCGTGATACGCCTATTTTTATAGGTT
AATGTCATGATAATAATGGTTTCTTAGACGTCAGGTGGCACTTTTCGGGGAAATGTGCGCGGAACCCCTA
TTTGTTTATTTTTCTAAATACATTCAAATATGTATCCGCTCATGAGACAATAACCCTGATAAATGCTTCA
ATAATATTGAAAAAGGAAGAGTATGAGTATTCAACATTTCCGTGTCGCCCTTATTCCCTTTTTTGCGGCA
TTTTGCCTTCCTGTTTTTGCTCACCCAGAAACGCTGGTGAAAGTAAAAGATGCTGAAGATCAGTTGGGTG
CACGAGTGGGTTACATCGAACTGGATCTCAACAGCGGTAAGATCCTTGAGAGTTTTCGCCCCGAAGAACG
TTTTCCAATGATGAGCACTTTTAAAGTTCTGCTATGTGGCGCGGTATTATCCCGTATTGACGCCGGGCAA
GAGCAACTCGGTCGCCGCATACACTATTCTCAGAATGACTTGGTTGAGTACTCACCAGTCACAGAAAAGC
ATCTTACGGATGGCATGACAGTAAGAGAATTATGCAGTGCTGCCATAACCATGAGTGATAACACTGCGGC
CAACTTACTTCTGACAACGATCGGAGGACCGAAGGAGCTAACCGCTTTTTTGCACAACATGGGGGATCAT
GTAACTCGCCTTGATCGTTGGGAACCGGAGCTGAATGAAGCCATACCAAACGACGAGCGTGACACCACGA
TGCCTGTAGCAATGGCAACAACGTTGCGCAAACTATTAACTGGCGAACTACTTACTCTAGCTTCCCGGCA
ACAATTAATAGACTGGATGGAGGCGGATAAAGTTGCAGGACCACTTCTGCGCTCGGCCCTTCCGGCTGGC
TGGTTTATTGCTGATAAATCTGGAGCCGGTGAGCGTGGGTCTCGCGGTATCATTGCAGCACTGGGGCCAG
ATGGTAAGCCCTCCCGTATCGTAGTTATCTACACGACGGGGAGTCAGGCAACTATGGATGAACGAAATAG
ACAGATCGCTGAGATAGGTGCCTCACTGATTAAGCATTGGTAACTGTCAGACCAAGTTTACTCATATATA
CTTTAGATTGATTTAAAACTTCATTTTTAATTTAAAAGGATCTAGGTGAAGATCCTTTTTGATAATCTCA
TGACCAAAATCCCTTAACGTGAGTTTTCGTTCCACTGAGCGTCAGACCCCGTAGAAAAGATCAAAGGATC
TTCTTGAGATCCTTTTTTTCTGCGCGTAATCTGCTGCTTGCAAACAAAAAAACCACCGCTACCAGCGGTG
GTTTGTTTGCCGGATCAAGAGCTACCAACTCTTTTTCCGAAGGTAACTGGCTTCAGCAGAGCGCAGATAC
CAAATACTGTTCTTCTAGTGTAGCCGTAGTTAGGCCACCACTTCAAGAACTCTGTAGCACCGCCTACATA
CCTCGCTCTGCTAATCCTGTTACCAGTGGCTGCTGCCAGTGGCGATAAGTCGTGTCTTACCGGGTTGGAC
TCAAGACGATAGTTACCGGATAAGGCGCAGCGGTCGGGCTGAACGGGGGGTTCGTGCACACAGCCCAGCT
TGGAGCGAACGACCTACACCGAACTGAGATACCTACAGCGTGAGCTATGAGAAAGCGCCACGCTTCCCGA
AGGGAGAAAGGCGGACAGGTATCCGGTAAGCGGCAGGGTCGGAACAGGAGAGCGCACGAGGGAGCTTCCA
GGGGGAAACGCCTGGTATCTTTATAGTCCTGTCGGGTTTCGCCACCTCTGACTTGAGCGTCGATTTTTGT
GATGCTCGTCAGGGGGGCGGAGCCTATGGAAAAACGCCAGCAACGCGGCCTTTTTACGGTTCCTGGCCTT
TTGCTGGCCTTTTGCTCACATGTTCTTTCCTGCGTTATCCCCTGATTCTGTGGATAACCGTATTACCGCC
TTTGAGTGAGCTGATACCGCTCGCCGCAGCCGAACGACCGAGCGCAGCGAGTCAGTGAGCGAGGAAGCGG
AAGAGCGCCCAATACGCAAACCGCCTCTCCCCGCGCGTTGGCCGATTCATTAATGCAGCTGGCACGACAG
GTTTCCCGACTGGAAAGCGGGCAGTGAGCGCAACGCAAT
Features (pLannotate 1.2.2; 21 found; start..end, strand, type, name):
      1..22      +  protein_bind   CAP binding site: CAP binding activates transcription in the presence of cAMP. E. coli catabolite activator protein
     37..67      +  promoter       lac promoter: promoter for the E. coli lac operon
     75..91      +  protein_bind   lac operator: The lac repressor binds to the lac operator to inhibit transcription in E. coli. This inhibition can be relieved by adding lactose or isopropyl-β-D-thiogalactopyranoside (IPTG). lac repressor encoded by lacI
    144..523     +  enhancer       CMV enhancer: human cytomegalovirus immediate early enhancer
    524..727     +  promoter       CMV promoter: human cytomegalovirus (CMV) immediate early promoter
    863..906     +  intron         CMV intron (fragment): modified intron A from human cytomegalovirus
    958..976     +  promoter       SP6 promoter: promoter for bacteriophage SP6 RNA polymerase
    980..1017    +  CDS            IgH signal sequence (fragment): signal sequence from the mouse immunoglobulin heavy chain variable region
   1070..1090    +  CDS            FLAG (fragment): FLAG® epitope tag, followed by an enterokinase cleavage site
   1115..2053    +  CDS            RRAGA: RRAGA_HUMAN - Experimental evidence at protein level: Swiss-Prot protein existence level 1. (Microbial infection) May alternatively act as a cellular target for adenovirus E3-14.7K, an inhibitor of TNF-alpha functions, thereby affecting cell death. From Homo sapiens (Human).
   2103..2237    +  polyA_signal   SV40 poly(A) signal: SV40 polyadenylation signal
   2306..2663    +  promoter       SV40 promoter: SV40 enhancer and early promoter
   2682..2836    +  CDS            lacZα (fragment): LacZα fragment of β-galactosidase; lacZ fragment
   2842..2893    -  misc_feature   bom (fragment): basis of mobility region from pBR322
   2912..3292    +  rep_origin     M13 ori (sequence partly withheld): M13 bacteriophage origin of replication; arrow indicates direction of (+) strand synthesis
   3368..3417    -  misc_feature   bom (fragment): basis of mobility region from pBR322
   3519..3554    -  CDS            rop (fragment): Rop protein, which maintains plasmids at low copy number; rop
   3649..3753    +  promoter       AmpR promoter: bla
   3754..4614    +  CDS            AmpR: β-lactamase; bla; confers resistance to ampicillin, carbenicillin, and related antibiotics
   4785..5373    +  rep_origin     ori: high-copy-number ColE1/pMB1/pBR322/pUC origin of replication
   5556..5648    +  CDS            lacI (fragment): lac repressor; lacI; The lac repressor binds to the lac operator to inhibit transcription in E. coli. This inhibition can be relieved by adding lactose or isopropyl-β-D-thiogalactopyranoside (IPTG).
