[The description below was written by a language model from this plasmid's Addgene catalogue record and pLannotate feature annotations shown in this document.]
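Description:
pRK5 Flag-RagA(T21N) is a mammalian expression plasmid of about 5.7 kb built on the pRK5 backbone and designed for transient expression of an epitope-tagged mutant of human RagA (gene RRAGA). It is propagated in E. coli as a high-copy plasmid through a ColE1/pUC-type origin and is selected with ampicillin via the β-lactamase gene. The backbone also carries an M13 phage origin for single-stranded DNA production, along with remnants of its cloning-vector ancestry (lac promoter/operator and fragments of lacZα, lacI, rop and bom) that play no role in expression. No mammalian selection marker is annotated. An SV40 enhancer/early promoter region lies downstream of the expression cassette, but no resistance gene follows it.

The expression cassette is driven by the human cytomegalovirus immediate-early enhancer and promoter, followed by a fragment of CMV intron A and an SP6 promoter, which can serve for in vitro transcription or as a sequencing primer site. A FLAG epitope supplied by the backbone sits at the N terminus of the RagA coding sequence, allowing detection and immunoprecipitation with anti-FLAG reagents, and an SV40 polyadenylation signal ends the transcript. The annotation software also flagged a short partial match to an immunoglobulin heavy-chain signal sequence upstream of the tag; the record does not show that it is functional.

The T21N substitution lies in the nucleotide-binding region of this small GTPase, and mutations of this type are generally used to perturb nucleotide loading. The associated study concerns communication between subunits of the Rag GTPase heterodimer and how it shapes the mTORC1 response to amino acid availability, so the plasmid is suited to expressing the mutant in cultured cells to probe that pathway.
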