Addgene plasmid #99715: pRK5 Flag-RagA(T21N)
Purpose: Mammalian expression of Flag-RagA(T21N)
Depositing lab: David Sabatini & Kuang Shen. Publication: Intersubunit Crosstalk in the Rag GTPase Heterodimer Enables mTORC1 to Respond Rapidly to Amino Acid Availability. Shen K, Choe A, Sabatini DM. Mol Cell. 2017 Oct 17. pii: S1097-2765(17)30704-9. doi: 10.1016/j.molcel.2017.09.026. PubMed 29056322.
Backbone
  Vector backbone: pRK5
Growth in bacteria
  Bacterial resistance: Ampicillin, 100 μg/mL
  Growth temperature: 37°C
  Growth strain: DH5alpha
  Copy number: High Copy
Gene/Insert
  Gene/Insert name: RagA
  Mutation: T21N
  Entrez Gene: RRAGA (a.k.a. FIP-1, FIP1, RAGA)
  Promoter: CMV
  Tag / fusion protein: Flag (N terminal on backbone)
  Cloning method: Unknown
  Sequencing primers: 5′ ATT TAG GTG ACA CTA TAG
Terms and licenses: Academic/Nonprofit Terms; Industry Terms: Not Available to Industry
How to cite: pRK5 Flag-RagA(T21N) was a gift from David Sabatini & Kuang Shen (Addgene plasmid # 99715 ; http://n2t.net/addgene:99715 ; RRID:Addgene_99715)
